>Addgene plasmid #198574 | pENTR223-EBNA3B | addgene full sequence | sequence record 391877 | Addgene NGS Result
CTTTCCTGCGTTATCCCCTGATTCTGTGGATAACCGTATTACCGCCTTTGAGTGAGCTGATACCGCTCGC
CGCAGCCGAACGACCGAGCGCAGCGAGTCAGTGAGCGAGGAAGCGGAAGAGCGCCCAATACGCAAACCGC
CTCTCCCCGCGCGTTGGCCGATTCATTAATGCAGCTGGCACGACAGGTTTCCCGACTGGAAAGCGGGCAG
TGAGCGCAACGCAATTAATACGCGTACCGCTAGCCAGGAAGAGTTTGTAGAAACGCAAAAAGGCCATCCG
TCAGGATGGCCTTCTGCTTAGTTTGATGCCTGGCAGTTTATGGCGGGCGTCCTGCCCGCCACCCTCCGGG
CCGTTGCTTCACAACGTTCAAATCCGCTCCCGGCGGATTTGTCCTACTCAGGAGAGCGTTCACCGACAAA
CAACAGATAAAACGAAAGGCCCAGTCTTCCGACTGAGCCTTTCGTTTTATTTGATGCCTGGCAGTTCCCT
ACTCTCGCGTTAACGCTAGCATGGATGTTTTCCCAGTCACGACGTTGTAAAACGACGGCCAGTCTTAAGC
TCGGGCCCCAAATAATGATTTTATTTTGACTGATAGTGACCTGTTCGTTGCAACAAATTGATGAGCAATG
CTTTTTTATAATGCCAACTTTGTACAAAAAAGTTGGCATGAAGAAAGCGTGGCTCAGCAGAGCACAGCAA
GCCGATGCCGGGGGGGCATCTGGCTCCGAGGACCCACCAGATTATGGAGATCAAGGTAATGTGACACAGG
TGGGATCTGAGCCTATTTCACCTGAGATTGGCCCCTTTGAACTCTCTGCGGCCAGTGAGGATGATCCTCA
ATCTGGGCCAGTGGAAGAGAATTTAGATGCCGCTGCAAGAGAGGAAGAGGAACCTCATGAGCAGGAGCAC
AATGGTGGTGACGATCCCTTGGATGTCCATACTCGCCAGCCTAGATTTGTGGATGTGAACCCAACGCAGG
CTCCAGTGATCCAACTAGTCCACGCTGTCTATGATTCCATGTTGCAATCGGACCTCCGGCCCCTAGGCAG
TTTATTCCTTGAGCAAAACCTGAACATCGAAGAATTTATATGGATGTGCATGACCGTGCGTCACAGATGT
CAGGCCATCAGAAAAAAACCATTACCAATTGTTAAGCAGAGGCGTTGGAAGCTCCTGTCATCTTGCAGAT
CCTGGCGTATGGGTTACCGCACGCATAACCTCAAAGTAAACAGTTTTGAGTCAGGGGGGGACAATGTCCA
CCCGGTCCTTGTGACTGCTACGCTAGGATGTGATGAGGGCACGCGGCATGCAACAACGTACAGTGCTGGC
ATTGTACAGATACCACGAATATCAGACCAAAACCAAAAGATCGAAACAGCCTTCCTGATGGCACGTCGTG
CTAGGTCACTTTCGGCAGAAAGATATACTTTGTTCTTTGATTTAGTATCCTCCGGAAACACCCTGTATGC
TATATGGATTGGGCTGGGCACGAAAAACCGAGTTTCATTTATTGAGTTTGTAGGATGGTTATGCAAGAAG
GACCACACTCATATACGCGAATGGTTCCGCCAGTGCACCGGGAGACCCAAAGCAGCCAAGCCATGGTTAA
GAGCGCATCCTGTCGCCATTCCTTATGATGATCCGTTAACAAACGAGGAGATTGATCTGGCCTATGCCCG
CGGGCAGGCCATGAATATTGAGGCTCCTAGACTGCCAGATGATCCTATAATTGTTGAGGATGACGACGAA
AGTGAGGAAATTGAAGCTGAAAGCGACGAGGAGGAAGACAAGAGTGGAATGGAATCTCTTAAAAATATAC
CGCAAACACTGCCGTACAATCCAACAGTATACGGCAGGCCCGCGGTGTTTGACCGAAAGTCAGATGCAAA
ATCAACCAAAAAATGCAGGGCCATAGTAACTGACTTTAGTGTAATCAAGGCCATTGAAGAGGAACACAGA
AAGAAGAAGGCAGCCAGAACAGAGCAGCCAAGAGCCACGCCTGAATCCCAGGCCCCCACAGTGGTCCTCC
AGCGACCACCCACGCAGCAAGAGCCTGGCCCCGTCGGCCCACTGAGTGTCCAGGCTCGGCTGGAGCCATG
GCAACCTTTGCCTGGGCCCCAAGTGACAGCAGTTCTACTTCACGAAGAATCCATGCAGGGTGTCCAAGTA
CATGGTTCGATGCTAGACCTTCTTGAAAAAGACGATGAAGTCATGGAGCAGAGGGTTATGGCAACCCTAC
TGCCACCAGTACCACAACAGCCCCGGGCTGGCAGAAGAGGCCCTTGTGTCTTCACCGGTGACCTAGGCAT
AGAGAGTGATGAGCCCGCTTCGACAGAGCCGGTTCATGATCAGCTACTGCCTGCCCCAGGACCTGACCCT
CTTGAAATCCAACCACTAACGTCCCCCACCACGTCTCAACTTAGCAGTTCGGCACCAAGCTGCGCACAAA
CTCCATGGCCGGTGGTTCAGCCAAGTCAGACTCCAGATGACCCAACGAAACAGTCCCGGCCACCGGAAAC
AGCTGCCCCACGCCAGTGGCCAATGCCCCTGCGACCTATCCCTATGCGCCCCTTGCGGATGCAGCCAATC
CCATTTAATCATCCAGTGGGACCCACTCCCCATCAGACACCTCAAGTGGAAATAACACCATATAAGCCCA
CTTGGGCTCAGATAGGGCACATTCCATATCAGCCTACACCAACGGGTCCTGCTACCATGCTGTTGCGCCA
GTGGGCACCCGCCACCATGCAGACACCACCGAGAGCGCCCACTCCCATGTCACCACCTGAGGTGCCACCC
GTTCCCCGGCAGAGGCCTCGGGGGGCGCCCACTCCCACGCCACCTCCTCAGGTGCCGCCCGTTCCCCGGC
AGAGGCCTCGGGGGGCGCCCACTCCCACGCCACCTCCTCAGGTGCTGCCCACTCCCATGCAGCTGGCACT
AAGGGCTCCTGCTGGTCAGCAGGGGCCGACAAAGCAAATTTTGCGCCAATTGTTAACGGGGGGCGTCAAG
AAAGGGAGACCATCACTTAAGTTACAGGCCGCCCTTGAGCGTCAAGCCGCTGCGGGCTGGCAGCCTTCAC
CAGGGTCCGGCACCAGTGACAAGATTGTGCAGGCGCCTATTTTCTACCCACCCGTTTTGCAGCCCATACA
GGTTATGGGGCAAGGGGGTTCCCCAACGGCCATGGCCGCCTCAGCGGTGACACAGGCACCCACGGAATAT
ACCAGGGAAAGGAGGGGAGTGGGGCCTATGCCTCCCACCGATATTCCGCCGTCTAAACGAGCGAAGATCG
AGGCCTATACAGAGCCCGAGATGCCGCACGGGGGGGCCTCGCACTCTCCCGTCGTTATCTTGGAGAATGT
CGGCCAGGGGCAACAGCAGACTCTGGAGTGCGGAGGAACTGCTAAACAGGAAAGGGACATGTTGGGGCTG
GGGGACATTGCAGTTTCTTCCCCTTCCTCTTCTGAAACATCGAACGATGAGCCAACTTTCTTGTACAAAG
TTGGCATTATAAGAAAGCATTGCTTATCAATTTGTTGCAACGAACAGGTCACTATCAGTCAAAATAAAAT
CATTATTTGCCATCCAGCTGATATCCCCTATAGTGAGTCGTATTACATGGTCATAGCTGTTTCCTGGCAG
CTCTGGCCCGTGTCTCAAAATCTCTGATGTTACATTGCACAAGATAAAAATATATCATCATGCCTCCTCT
AGACCAGCCAGGACAGAAATGCCTCGACTTCGCTGCTACCCAAGGTTGCCGGGTGACGCACACCGTGGAA
ACGGATGAAGGCACGAACCCAGTGGACATAAGCCTGTTCGGTTCGTAAGCTGTAATGCAAGTAGCGTATG
CGCTCACGCAACTGGTCCAGAACCTTGACCGAACGCAGCGGTGGTAACGGCGCAGTGGCGGTTTTCATGG
CTTGTTATGACTGTTTTTTTGGGGTACAGTCTATGCCTCGGGCATCCAAGCAGCAAGCGCGTTACGCCGT
GGGTCGATGTTTGATGTTATGGAGCAGCAACGATGTTACGCAGCAGGGCAGTCGCCCTAAAACAAAGTTA
AACATTATGAGGGAAGCGGTGATCGCCGAAGTATCGACTCAACTATCAGAGGTAGTTGGCGTCATCGAGC
GCCATCTCGAACCGACGTTGCTGGCCGTACATTTGTACGGCTCCGCAGTGGATGGCGGCCTGAAGCCACA
CAGTGATATTGATTTGCTGGTTACGGTGACCGTAAGGCTTGATGAAACAACGCGGCGAGCTTTGATCAAC
GACCTTTTGGAAACTTCGGCTTCCCCTGGAGAGAGCGAGATTCTCCGCGCTGTAGAAGTCACCATTGTTG
TGCACGACGACATCATTCCGTGGCGTTATCCAGCTAAGCGCGAACTGCAATTTGGAGAATGGCAGCGCAA
TGACATTCTTGCAGGTATCTTCGAGCCAGCCACGATCGACATTGATCTGGCTATCTTGCTGACAAAAGCA
AGAGAACATAGCGTTGCCTTGGTAGGTCCAGCGGCGGAGGAACTCTTTGATCCGGTTCCTGAACAGGATC
TATTTGAGGCGCTAAATGAAACCTTAACGCTATGGAACTCGCCGCCCGACTGGGCTGGCGATGAGCGAAA
TGTAGTGCTTACGTTGTCCCGCATTTGGTACAGCGCAGTAACCGGCAAAATCGCGCCGAAGGATGTCGCT
GCCGACTGGGCAATGGAGCGCCTGCCGGCCCAGTATCAGCCCGTCATACTTGAAGCTAGACAGGCTTATC
TTGGACAAGAAGAAGATCGCTTGGCCTCGCGCGCAGATCAGTTGGAAGAATTTGTCCACTACGTGAAAGG
CGAGATCACCAAGGTAGTCGGCAAATAACCCTCGAGCCACCCATGACCAAAATCCCTTAACGTGAGTTAC
GCGTCGTTCCACTGAGCGTCAGACCCCGTAGAAAAGATCAAAGGATCTTCTTGAGATCCTTTTTTTCTGC
GCGTAATCTGCTGCTTGCAAACAAAAAAACCACCGCTACCAGCGGTGGTTTGTTTGCCGGATCAAGAGCT
ACCAACTCTTTTTCCGAAGGTAACTGGCTTCAGCAGAGCGCAGATACCAAATACTGTTCTTCTAGTGTAG
CCGTAGTTAGGCCACCACTTCAAGAACTCTGTAGCACCGCCTACATACCTCGCTCTGCTAATCCTGTTAC
CAGTGGCTGCTGCCAGTGGCGATAAGTCGTGTCTTACCGGGTTGGACTCAAGACGATAGTTACCGGATAA
GGCGCAGCGGTCGGGCTGAACGGGGGGTTCGTGCACACAGCCCAGCTTGGAGCGAACGACCTACACCGAA
CTGAGATACCTACAGCGTGAGCTATGAGAAAGCGCCACGCTTCCCGAAGGGAGAAAGGCGGACAGGTATC
CGGTAAGCGGCAGGGTCGGAACAGGAGAGCGCACGAGGGAGCTTCCAGGGGGAAACGCCTGGTATCTTTA
TAGTCCTGTCGGGTTTCGCCACCTCTGACTTGAGCGTCGATTTTTGTGATGCTCGTCAGGGGGGCGGAGC
CTATGGAAAAACGCCAGCAACGCGGCCTTTTTACGGTTCCTGGCCTTTTGCTGGCCTTTTGCTCACATGT
T
Features (pLannotate 1.2.2; 12 found; start..end, strand, type, name):
    121..213     +  CDS            lacI (fragment): lac repressor; lacI; The lac repressor binds to the lac operator to inhibit transcription in E. coli. This inhibition can be relieved by adding lactose or isopropyl-β-D-thiogalactopyranoside (IPTG).
    268..295     -  terminator     rrnB T2 terminator: transcription terminator T2 from the E. coli rrnB gene
    427..470     +  terminator     rrnB T1 terminator: Escherichia coli rrnB; transcription terminator T1 from the E. coli rrnB gene
    517..553     -  CDS            lacZα (fragment): LacZα fragment of β-galactosidase; lacZ fragment
    570..665     +  protein_bind   attL3: mutant version of attL; recombination site for the Gateway® LR reaction LR Clonase™
    668..3481    +  CDS            EBNA4: EBNA4_EBVB9 - Experimental evidence at protein level: Swiss-Prot protein existence level 1. May be involved in transcriptional regulation of both viral and cellular genes by interacting with the host DNA-binding protein RBPJ. From Epstein-Barr virus (strain B95-8) (HHV-4) (Human herpesvirus 4).
   3483..3578    -  protein_bind   attL3: mutant version of attL; recombination site for the Gateway® LR reaction LR Clonase™
   3597..3615    -  promoter       T7 promoter: promoter for bacteriophage T7 RNA polymerase
   3805..3828    +  promoter       Pc promoter (fragment): intI1 (promoter lies within the coding sequence); class 1 integron promoter
   4004..4060    +  CDS            GmR (fragment): gentamycin acetyltransferase; aacC1; confers resistance to gentamycin
   4067..4858    +  CDS            SmR: aminoglycoside adenylyltransferase (Murphy, 1985); aadA; confers resistance to spectinomycin and streptomycin
   4951..5539    +  rep_origin     ori: high-copy-number ColE1/pMB1/pBR322/pUC origin of replication
