[The description below was written by a language model from this plasmid's Addgene catalogue record and pLannotate feature annotations shown in this document.]
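Description:
pENTR223-EBNA3B is a Gateway entry clone built on the Invitrogen pENTR223.1 backbone. It carries the wild-type EBNA3B open reading frame from Epstein-Barr virus, and the sequenced plasmid is about 5.6 kb. It is propagated in E. coli from a high-copy ColE1/pUC-type origin and selected with spectinomycin through an aadA (SmR) aminoglycoside adenylyltransferase gene. That gene lies downstream of a fragment of a class 1 integron Pc promoter and a short remnant of a gentamicin resistance gene. Small lacI and lacZα fragments are also annotated and appear to be backbone remnants rather than functional elements.

The insert is a coding sequence of roughly 2.8 kb that the annotation software matches to EBNA4 of the B95-8 strain, an alternative name for EBNA3B. This nuclear antigen is thought to influence viral and cellular transcription through interaction with the host DNA-binding protein RBPJ. The ORF is flanked on both sides by Gateway attL recombination sites. The automated annotation labels both as attL3, so the exact site identities are best taken from the backbone documentation. rrnB T1 and T2 terminators sit upstream of the cassette, where they insulate it from read-through transcription. A T7 promoter lies just beyond the downstream att site and points back toward the insert.

No eukaryotic promoter, tag or reporter is annotated, so the plasmid is not an expression vector itself. It serves as a donor for moving the EBNA3B ORF by LR recombination into destination vectors of choice. The associated work mapped Epstein-Barr virus protein interactions and virus–human protein interactions, which suggests use in such interaction screens and in other expression formats.
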