Addgene plasmid #198574: pENTR223-EBNA3B
Purpose: Gateway Entry Clone
Depositing lab: Eric Johannsen. Depositing organization: Brigham and Women's Hospital. Publication: Epstein-Barr virus and virus human protein interaction maps. Calderwood MA, Venkatesan K, Xing L, Chase MR, Vazquez A, Holthaus AM, Ewence AE, Li N, Hirozane-Kishikawa T, Hill DE, Vidal M, Kieff E, Johannsen E. Proc Natl Acad Sci U S A. 2007 May 1;104(18):7606-11. doi: 10.1073/pnas.0702332104. Epub 2007 Apr 19. PubMed 17446270.
Backbone
  Vector backbone: pENTR223.1
  Backbone manufacturer: Invitrogen
  Backbone size w/o insert (bp): 2875
  Vector type: Gateway Entry Vector
Growth in bacteria
  Bacterial resistance: Spectinomycin, 50 μg/mL
  Growth temperature: 37°C
  Growth strain: DH5alpha
  Copy number: High Copy
Gene/Insert
  Gene/Insert name: EBNA3B
  Species: Epstein-Barr virus
  Mutation: None (wildtype)
  Entrez Gene: EBNA-3B/EBNA-3C (a.k.a. HHV4_EBNA-3B/EBNA-3C)
  Cloning method: Gateway Cloning
Terms and licenses: Academic/Nonprofit Terms; Industry Terms: Not Available to Industry
How to cite: pENTR223-EBNA3B was a gift from Eric Johannsen (Addgene plasmid # 198574 ; http://n2t.net/addgene:198574 ; RRID:Addgene_198574)
